>Addgene plasmid #215829 | eNme2C-CBE6a | addgene full sequence | sequence record 424823 | Addgene NGS Result
TAGTTATTAATAGTAATCAATTACGGGGTCATTAGTTCATAGCCCATATATGGAGTTCCGCGTTACATAA
CTTACGGTAAATGGCCCGCCTGGCTGACCGCCCAACGACCCCCGCCCATTGACGTCAATAATGACGTATG
TTCCCATAGTAACGCCAATAGGGACTTTCCATTGACGTCAATGGGTGGAGTATTTACGGTAAACTGCCCA
CTTGGCAGTACATCAAGTGTATCATATGCCAAGTACGCCCCCTATTGACGTCAATGACGGTAAATGGCCC
GCCTGGCATTATGCCCAGTACATGACCTTATGGGACTTTCCTACTTGGCAGTACATCTACGTATTAGTCA
TCGCTATTACCATGGTGATGCGGTTTTGGCAGTACATCAATGGGCGTGGATAGCGGTTTGACTCACGGGG
ATTTCCAAGTCTCCACCCCATTGACGTCAATGGGAGTTTGTTTTGGCACCAAAATCAACGGGACTTTCCA
AAATGTCGTAACAACTCCGCCCCATTGACGCAAATGGGCGGTAGGCGTGTACGGTGGGAGGTCTATATAA
GCAGAGCTGGTTTAGTGAACCGTCAGATCCGCTAGAGATCCGCGGCCGCTAATACGACTCACTATAGGGA
GAGCCGCCACCATGAAACGGACAGCCGACGGAAGCGAGTTCGAGTCACCAAAGAAGAAGCGGAAAGTCAG
TTCTGAGGTGGAGTTTTCCCACGAGTACTGGATGAGACATGCCCTGACCCTGGCCAAGAGGGCACGGGAT
GAGGGAGAGGCGCCTGTGGGAGCCGTGCTGGTGCTGAACAATAGAGTGATCGGCGAGGGCTGGATCAGAC
GTATCGGCCTGCACGACCCAACAGCCCATGCCGAAATTATGGCCCTGAGACAGGGCGGCCTGGTCATGCA
GAACCCCAGACTGATTGACGCCACCCTGTACGTGACATTCGAGCCTTGCGTGATGTGCGCCGGCGCCATG
ATCAACTCTAGGATCGGCCGCGTGGTGTTTGGCGTGAGGAACTCAAAAAGAGGCGCCGCAGGCTCCCTGA
TGAACGTGCTGAACTACCCCGGCATGAATCACCGCGTCGAAATTACCGAGGGAATCCTGGCAGATGAATG
TGCCGCCCTGCTGTGCGATTTCTATCGGATGCCTAGACAGGTGTTCAATGCTCAGAAGAAGGCCCAGAGC
TCCATCAACTCTGGCGGATCTAGCGGAGGATCCTCTGGCAGCGAGACACCAGGAACAAGCGAGTCAGCAA
CACCAGAGAGCAGTGGCGGCAGCAGCGGCGGCAGCGCAGCATTCAAGCCTAACCCAATCAATTACATCCT
GGGACTGGCAATCGGAATCGCATCCGTGGGATGGGCTATGGTGGAGATCGACGAGGAGGGGAATCCTATC
CGGCTGATCGATCTGGGCGTGAGAGTGTTTGAGAGGGCCGAGGTGCCAAAGACCGGCGATTCTCTGGCTA
TGGCCCGGAGACTGGCACGGAGCGTGAGGCGCCTGACACGGAGAAGGGCACACAGGCTGCTGAGGGCACG
CCGGCTGCTGAAGAGAGAGGGCGTGCTGCAGGCAGCAGACTTCGATGAGAATGGCCTGATCACGAGCTTG
CCAAACACCCCCTGGCAGCTGAGAGCAGCCGCCCTGGACAGGAAGCTGACACCACTGGAGTGGTCTGCCG
TGCTGCTGCACCTGATCAAGCACCGCGGCTACCTGAGCCAGCGGAAGAACGAGGGAGAGACAGCAGCCAA
GGAGCTGGGCGCCCTGCTGAAGGGAGTGGCCAACAATGCCCACGCCCTGCAGACCGGCGATTTCAGGACA
CCTGCCGAGCTGGCCCTGAATAAGTTTGAGAAGGAGTCCGGCCACATCAGAAACCAGAGGGGCGACTATA
GCCACACCTTCTCCCGCAAGGATCTGCAGGCCGAGCTGATCCTGCTGTTCGAGAAGCAGAAGGAGTTTGG
CAATCCACACGTGAGCGGAGGCCTGAAGGAGGGAATCGAGACCCTGCTGATGACACAGAGGCCTGCCCTG
TCCGGCGACGCAGTGCAGAAGATGCTGGGGCACTGCACCCTCGAGCCTACAGAGCCAAAGGCCGCCAAGA
ACACCTACACAGCCGAGCGGTTTATCTGGCTGACAAAGCTGAACAATCTGAGAATCCTGGAGCAGGGATC
CGAGAGGCCACTGACCGACACAGAGAGGTCCACCCTGATGGATGAGCCTTACCGGAAGTCTAAACTGACA
TATGCCCAGGCCAGAAAGCTGCTGGGCCTGGAGGACACCGCCTTCTTTAAGGGCCTGAGATACGGCAAGG
ATAATGCCGAGGCCTCCACACTGATGGAGATGAAGGCCTATCACGCCATCTCTCGCGCCCTGGAGAAGGA
GGGCCTGAAGGACAAGAAGTCCCCCCTGAACCTGAGCTCCGAGCTGCAGGATGAGATCGGCACCGCCTTC
TCTCTGTTTAAGACCGACGAGGATATCACAGGCCGCCTGAAGGACAGGGTGCAGCCTGAGATCCTGGAGG
CCCTGCTGAAGCACATCTCTTTCGATAAGTTTGTGCAGATCAGCCTGAAGGCCCTGAGAAGGATCGTGCC
ACTGATGGAGCAGGGCAAGCGGTACGACGAGGCCTGCGCCGAGATCTACGGCGTTCACTATGGCAAGAAG
AACACAGAGGAGAAGATCTATCTGCCCCCTATCCCTGCCGACGAGATCAGAAATCCTGTGGTGCTGAGGG
CCCTGTCCCAGGCAAGAAAAGTGATCAACGGAGTGGTGCGCCGGTACGGATCTCCAGCCCGGATCCACAT
CGAGACCGCCAGAGAAGTGGGCAAGAGCTTCAAGGACCGGAAGGAGATCGCGAAGAGACAGGAGGAGAAT
CGCAAGGATCGGGAGAAGGCCGCCGCCAAGTTTAGGGAGTACTTCCCTAACTTTGTGGGCGAGCCAAAGT
CTAAGGACATCCTGAAGCTGCGCCTGTACGAGCAGCAGCACGGCAAGTGTCTGTATAGCGGCAAAGAGAT
CAATCTGGTGCGGCTGAACGAGAAGGGCTATGTGGAGATCGATCACGCCCTGCCTTTCTCCAGAACCTGG
GACGATTCTTTTAACAATAAGGTGCTGGTGCTGGGCAGCGAGAACCAGAATAAGGGCAATCAGACACCAT
ACGAGTATTTCAATGGCAAGGACAACTCCAGGGAGTGGCAGGAGTTCAAGGCCCGCGTGGAGACCTCTAG
ATTTCCCAGTAGCAAGAAGCAGCGGATCCTGCTGCAGAAGTTCGACGAGGATGGCTTTAAGGAGTGCAAC
CTGAATGACACCAGATACGTGAACCGGTTCCTGTGCCAGTTTGTGGCCGATCACATCCTGCTGACCGGCA
AGGGCAAGAGAAGGGTGGTCGCCTCTAATGGCCAGATCACAAACCTGCTGAGGGGGTTTTGGAGACTGAG
GAAGGTGCGGGCAGAGAATGACAGACACCACGCACTGGATGCAGTGGTGGTGGCATGCAGCACCGTGGCA
ATGCAGCAGAAGATCACAAGATTCGTGAGGTATAAGGAGATGAACGCCTTTGACGGCAAGACCGTCGATA
AGGAGACAGGCAAGGTGCTGTACCAGAAGACCCACTTCCCCCAGCCTTGGGAGTTCTTTGCCCAGGAAGT
TATGATCCGGGTGTTCGGCAAGCCAGACGGCAAGCCTGAGTTTGAGGAGGCCGATACCCCAGAGAAGCTG
AGGACACTGCTGGCAGAGAAGCTGTCTAGCAGGCCAGAGGCAGTGCACGAGTACGTGACCCCGCTGTTCG
TGTCCAGGGCACCCAATCGGAAGATGTCTGGCGCCCACAAGGACACACTGAGAAGCGCCAAGAGGTTTGT
GAAGCACAACGAGAAGATCTCCGTGAAGAGAGTGTGGCTGACCGAGATCAAGCTGGCCGATCTGGAGAAC
ATGGTGAATTACAAGAACGGCAGGGAGATCGAGCTGTATGAGGCCCTGAAGGCAAGGCTGGAGGCCTACG
GAGGAAATGCCAAGCAGGCCTTCGACCCAAAGGATAACCCCTTTTATAAGAAGGGAGGACAGCTGGTGAA
GGCCGTGCGGGTGGAGAAGACCCAGAAAAGCGGCGTGCTGCTGAATAAGAAGAACGCCTACACAATCGCC
GACAATGGTGATATGGTGAGAGTGGACGTGTTCTGTAAGGTGGATAAGAAGGGCAAGAATCAGTACTTTA
TCGTGCCTATCTATGCCTGGCAGGTGGCCGAGAACATCCTGCCAGACATCGATTGCAAGGGCTACAGAAT
CGACGATAGCTATACATTCTGTTTTTCCCTGCACAAGTATGACCTGATCGCCTTCCAGAAGGATGAGAAG
TCCAAGGTGGAGTTTGCCTACTATATCAATTGCGACTCCTCTAGCGGCGGGTTCTACCTGGCCTGGCACG
ATAAGGGCAGCAGGGAGCAGCGGTTTCGCATCTCCACCCAGAATCTGGCGCTGATCCAGAAGTATCAGGT
GAACGAGCTGGGCAAGGAGATCAGGCCATGTCGGCTGAAGAAGCGCCCACCCGTGAGCGGCGGGAGCGGC
GGGAGCGGGGGGAGCACTAATCTGAGCGACATCATTGAGAAGGAGACTGGGAAACAGCTGGTCATTCAGG
AGTCCATCCTGATGCTGCCTGAGGAGGTGGAGGAAGTGATCGGCAACAAGCCAGAGTCTGACATCCTGGT
GCACACCGCCTACGACGAGTCCACAGATGAGAATGTGATGCTGCTGACCTCTGACGCCCCCGAGTATAAG
CCTTGGGCCCTGGTCATCCAGGATTCTAACGGCGAGAATAAGATCAAGATGCTGAGCGGAGGATCCGGAG
GATCTGGAGGCAGCACCAACCTGTCTGACATCATCGAGAAGGAGACAGGCAAGCAGCTGGTCATCCAGGA
GAGCATCCTGATGCTGCCCGAAGAAGTCGAAGAAGTGATCGGAAACAAGCCTGAGAGCGATATCCTGGTC
CATACCGCCTACGACGAGAGTACCGACGAAAATGTGATGCTGCTGACATCCGACGCCCCAGAGTATAAGC
CCTGGGCTCTGGTCATCCAGGATTCCAACGGAGAGAACAAAATCAAAATGCTGTCTGGCGGCTCAAAAAG
AACCGCCGACGGCAGCGAATTCGAGCCCAAGAAGAAGAGGAAAGTCTAACCGGTCATCATCACCATCACC
ATTGAGTTTAAACCCGCTGATCAGCCTCGACTGTGCCTTCTAGTTGCCAGCCATCTGTTGTTTGCCCCTC
CCCCGTGCCTTCCTTGACCCTGGAAGGTGCCACTCCCACTGTCCTTTCCTAATAAAATGAGGAAATTGCA
TCGCATTGTCTGAGTAGGTGTCATTCTATTCTGGGGGGTGGGGTGGGGCAGGACAGCAAGGGGGAGGATT
GGGAAGACAATAGCAGGCATGCTGGGGATGCGGTGGGCTCTATGGCTTCTGAGGCGGAAAGAACCAGCTG
GGGCTCGATACCGTCGACCTCTAGCTAGAGCTTGGCGTAATCATGGTCATAGCTGTTTCCTGTGTGAAAT
TGTTATCCGCTCACAATTCCACACAACATACGAGCCGGAAGCATAAAGTGTAAAGCCTAGGGTGCCTAAT
GAGTGAGCTAACTCACATTAATTGCGTTGCGCTCACTGCCCGCTTTCCAGTCGGGAAACCTGTCGTGCCA
GCTGCATTAATGAATCGGCCAACGCGCGGGGAGAGGCGGTTTGCGTATTGGGCGCACTTCCGCTTCCTCG
CTCACTGACTCGCTGCGCTCGGTCGTTCGGCTGCGGCGAGCGGTATCAGCTCACTCAAAGGCGGTAATAC
GGTTATCCACAGAATCAGGGGATAACGCAGGAAAGAACATGTGAGCAAAAGGCCAGCAAAAGGCCAGGAA
CCGTAAAAAGGCCGCGTTGCTGGCGTTTTTCCATAGGCTCCGCCCCCCTGACGAGCATCACAAAAATCGA
CGCTCAAGTCAGAGGTGGCGAAACCCGACAGGACTATAAAGATACCAGGCGTTTCCCCCTGGAAGCTCCC
TCGTGCGCTCTCCTGTTCCGACCCTGCCGCTTACCGGATACCTGTCCGCCTTTCTCCCTTCGGGAAGCGT
GGCGCTTTCTCATAGCTCACGCTGTAGGTATCTCAGTTCGGTGTAGGTCGTTCGCTCCAAGCTGGGCTGT
GTGCACGAACCCCCCGTTCAGCCCGACCGCTGCGCCTTATCCGGTAACTATCGTCTTGAGTCCAACCCGG
TAAGACACGACTTATCGCCACTGGCAGCAGCCACTGGTAACAGGATTAGCAGAGCGAGGTATGTAGGCGG
TGCTACAGAGTTCTTGAAGTGGTGGCCTAACTACGGCTACACTAGAAGAACAGTATTTGGTATCTGCGCT
CTGCTGAAGCCAGTTACCTTCGGAAAAAGAGTTGGTAGCTCTTGATCCGGCAAACAAACCACCGCTGGTA
GCGGTGGTTTTTTTGTTTGCAAGCAGCAGATTACGCGCAGAAAAAAAGGATCTCAAGAAGATCCTTTGAT
CTTTTCTACGGGGTCTGACACTCAGTGGAACGAAAACTCACGTTAAGGGATTTTGGTCATGAGATTATCA
AAAAGGATCTTCACCTAGATCCTTTTAAATTAAAAATGAAGTTTTAAATCAATCTAAAGTATATATGAGT
AAACTTGGTCTGACAGTTACCAATGCTTAATCAGTGAGGCACCTATCTCAGCGATCTGTCTATTTCGTTC
ATCCATAGTTGCCTGACTCCCCGTCGTGTAGATAACTACGATACGGGAGGGCTTACCATCTGGCCCCAGT
GCTGCAATGATACCGCGGGACCCACGCTCACCGGCTCCAGATTTATCAGCAATAAACCAGCCAGCCGGAA
GGGCCGAGCGCAGAAGTGGTCCTGCAACTTTATCCGCCTCCATCCAGTCTATTAATTGTTGCCGGGAAGC
TAGAGTAAGTAGTTCGCCAGTTAATAGTTTGCGCAACGTTGTTGCCATTGCTACAGGCATCGTGGTGTCA
CGCTCGTCGTTTGGTATGGCTTCATTCAGCTCCGGTTCCCAACGATCAAGGCGAGTTACATGATCCCCCA
TGTTGTGCAAAAAAGCGGTTAGCTCCTTCGGTCCTCCGATCGTTGTCAGAAGTAAGTTGGCCGCAGTGTT
ATCACTCATGGTTATGGCAGCACTGCATAATTCTCTTACTGTCATGCCATCCGTAAGATGCTTTTCTGTG
ACTGGTGAGTACTCAACCAAGTCATTCTGAGAATAGTGTATGCGGCGACCGAGTTGCTCTTGCCCGGCGT
CAATACGGGATAATACCGCGCCACATAGCAGAACTTTAAAAGTGCTCATCATTGGAAAACGTTCTTCGGG
GCGAAAACTCTCAAGGATCTTACCGCTGTTGAGATCCAGTTCGATGTAACCCACTCGTGCACCCAACTGA
TCTTCAGCATCTTTTACTTTCACCAGCGTTTCTGGGTGAGCAAAAACAGGAAGGCAAAATGCCGCAAAAA
AGGGAATAAGGGCGACACGGAAATGTTGAATACTCATACTCTTCCTTTTTCAATATTATTGAAGCATTTA
TCAGGGTTATTGTCTCATGAGCGGATACATATTTGAATGTATTTAGAAAAATAAACAAATAGGGGTTCCG
CGCACATTTCCCCGAAAAGTGCCACCTGACGTCGACGGATCGGGAGATCGATCTCCCGATCCCCTAGGGT
CGACTCTCAGTACAATCTGCTCTGATGCCGCATAGTTAAGCCAGTATCTGCTCCCTGCTTGTGTGTTGGA
GGTCGCTGAGTAGTGCGCGAGCAAAATTTAAGCTACAACAAGGCAAGGCTTGACCGACAATTGCATGAAG
AATCTGCTTAGGGTTAGGCGTTTTGCGCTGCTTCGCGATGTACGGGCCAGATATACGCGTTGACATTGAT
TATTGAC
Features (pLannotate 1.2.2; 17 found; start..end, strand, type, name):
    365..568     +  promoter       CMV promoter: human cytomegalovirus (CMV) immediate early promoter
    610..628     +  promoter       T7 promoter: promoter for bacteriophage T7 RNA polymerase
    702..1193    +  CDS            tadA: TADA_ECOLI - Also known as yfhC. Experimental evidence at protein level: Swiss-Prot protein existence level 1. Catalyzes the deamination of adenosine to inosine at the wobble position 34 of tRNA(Arg2). Essential for cell viability. From Escherichia coli (strain K12).
   1296..4535    +  CDS            cas9: CAS9_NEIMA - Experimental evidence at protein level: Swiss-Prot protein existence level 1. CRISPR (clustered regularly interspaced short palindromic repeat) is an adaptive immune system that provides protection against mobile genetic elements (viruses, transposable elements and conjugative plasmids). CRISPR clusters contain spacers, sequences complementary to antecedent mobile elements, and target invading nucleic acids. CRISPR clusters are transcribed and processed into CRISPR RNA (crRNA). In type II CRISPR systems correct processing of pre-crRNA requires a trans- encoded small RNA (tracrRNA)
   4845..5093    +  CDS            UGI: UNGI_BPPB2 - Experimental evidence at protein level: Swiss-Prot protein existence level 1. This protein binds specifically and reversibly to the host uracil-DNA glycosylase, preventing removal of uracil residues from PBS2 DNA by the host uracil-excision repair system. From Bacillus phage PBS2 (Bacteriophage PBS2).
   5211..5435    +  polyA_signal   bGH poly(A) signal: bovine growth hormone polyadenylation signal
   5439..5460    +  promoter       SV40 promoter (fragment): SV40 enhancer and early promoter
   5465..5481    +  misc_feature   MCS (fragment): pBluescript multiple cloning site
   5530..5546    -  protein_bind   lac operator: The lac repressor binds to the lac operator to inhibit transcription in E. coli. This inhibition can be relieved by adding lactose or isopropyl-β-D-thiogalactopyranoside (IPTG). lac repressor encoded by lacI
   5554..5584    -  promoter       lac promoter: promoter for the E. coli lac operon
   5599..5620    -  protein_bind   CAP binding site: CAP binding activates transcription in the presence of cAMP. E. coli catabolite activator protein
   5633..5725    -  CDS            lacI (fragment): lac repressor; lacI; The lac repressor binds to the lac operator to inhibit transcription in E. coli. This inhibition can be relieved by adding lactose or isopropyl-β-D-thiogalactopyranoside (IPTG).
   5908..6496    -  rep_origin     ori: high-copy-number ColE1/pMB1/pBR322/pUC origin of replication
   6667..7527    -  CDS            AmpR: β-lactamase; bla; confers resistance to ampicillin, carbenicillin, and related antibiotics
   7528..7632    -  promoter       AmpR promoter: bla
   7703..7747    -  misc_feature   bom (fragment): basis of mobility region from pBR322
   7902..364     +  enhancer       CMV enhancer (across the origin): human cytomegalovirus immediate early enhancer
