[The description below was written by a language model from this plasmid's Addgene catalogue record and pLannotate feature annotations shown in this document.]
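Description:
eNme2C-CBE6a is a 7,917 bp mammalian expression plasmid built on a pCMV backbone, designed to express the cytosine base editor CBE6a fused to the eNme2-C Cas9 variant. It is propagated in E. coli as a high-copy plasmid through a ColE1/pBR322-type origin and selected with ampicillin via the β-lactamase gene and its native promoter. Short remnants of lac regulatory elements, a lacI fragment, an SV40 promoter fragment and a bom fragment are also annotated in the backbone. These appear to be cloning-vector vestiges rather than functional parts of the payload.

The roughly 4.5 kb insert, CBE6a-eNme2C-2xUGI, is a single open reading frame driven by the CMV immediate-early enhancer and promoter and terminated by the bovine growth hormone polyadenylation signal. A T7 promoter sits just upstream of the coding region, which would permit in vitro transcription. The feature table shows an N-terminal deaminase domain that matches E. coli TadA, consistent with CBE6a being a TadA-derived deaminase that performs cytosine rather than adenosine deamination, according to the purpose statement and publication title. This is followed by a Neisseria meningitidis-type Cas9 domain, corresponding to the eNme2-C variant, which supplies guide RNA-programmed DNA targeting. Downstream lie uracil glycosylase inhibitor sequences from phage PBS2. The insert name indicates two UGI copies, although the automated annotation marks only one, with an unannotated gap before it that could accommodate the other. UGI blocks uracil excision, which favours conversion of the deaminated cytosine into a C-to-T edit.

No guide RNA cassette or mammalian selection marker is annotated, so the guide RNA would presumably be supplied separately. The record does not detail nuclear localisation signals, linkers or the nuclease status of the Cas9 domain.
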