Addgene plasmid #215829: eNme2C-CBE6a
Purpose: Express CBE6a (with eNme2-C variant) in mammalian cells
Depositing lab: David Liu. Depositing organization: Broad Institute. Publication: Phage-assisted evolution of highly active cytosine base editors with enhanced selectivity and minimal sequence context preference. Zhang E, Neugebauer ME, Krasnow NA, Liu DR. Nat Commun. 2024 Feb 24;15(1):1697. doi: 10.1038/s41467-024-45969-7. PubMed 38402281.
Backbone
  Vector backbone: pCMV with a BR322 origin
  Total vector size (bp): 7917
  Vector type: Mammalian Expression
Growth in bacteria
  Bacterial resistance: Ampicillin, 100 μg/mL
  Growth temperature: 37°C
  Growth strain: DH5alpha
  Copy number: High Copy
Gene/Insert
  Gene/Insert name: CBE6a-eNme2C-2xUGI
  Insert size (bp): 4515
Terms and licenses: Academic/Nonprofit Terms; Industry Terms: Not Available to Industry
How to cite: eNme2C-CBE6a was a gift from David Liu (Addgene plasmid # 215829 ; http://n2t.net/addgene:215829 ; RRID:Addgene_215829)
